>Addgene plasmid #109425 | A3Ai-Cas9n-UGI-NLS | addgene full sequence | sequence record 212947 | Addgene NGS Result
TAGTGCGCGAGCAAAATTTAAGCTACAACAAGGCAAGGCTTGACCGACAATTGCATGAAGAATCTGCTTA
GGGTTAGGCGTTTTGCGCTGCTTCGCGATGTACGGGCCAGATATACGCGTTGACATTGATTATTGACTAG
TTATTAATAGTAATCAATTACGGGGTCATTAGTTCATAGCCCATATATGGAGTTCCGCGTTACATAACTT
ACGGTAAATGGCCCGCCTGGCTGACCGCCCAACGACCCCCGCCCATTGACGTCAATAATGACGTATGTTC
CCATAGTAACGCCAATAGGGACTTTCCATTGACGTCAATGGGTGGAGTATTTACGGTAAACTGCCCACTT
GGCAGTACATCAAGTGTATCATATGCCAAGTACGCCCCCTATTGACGTCAATGACGGTAAATGGCCCGCC
TGGCATTATGCCCAGTACATGACCTTATGGGACTTTCCTACTTGGCAGTACATCTACGTATTAGTCATCG
CTATTACCATGGTGATGCGGTTTTGGCAGTACATCAATGGGCGTGGATAGCGGTTTGACTCACGGGGATT
TCCAAGTCTCCACCCCATTGACGTCAATGGGAGTTTGTTTTGGCACCAAAATCAACGGGACTTTCCAAAA
TGTCGTAACAACTCCGCCCCATTGACGCAAATGGGCGGTAGGCGTGTACGGTGGGAGGTCTATATAAGCA
GAGCTGGTTTAGTGAACCGTCAGATCCGCTAGAGATCCGCGGCCGCGCCGCCACCATGATGGAAGCCAGC
CCAGCATCCGGGCCCAGACACTTGATGGATCCACACATATTCACTTCCAACTTTAACAATGGCATTGGAA
GGCATAAGACCTACCTGTGCTACGAAGTGGAGCGCCTGGACAATGGCACCTCGGTCAAGATGGACCAGCA
CAGGGGCTTTCTACACAACCAGGTGAGTCCAGGAGATGTTTCAGCACTGTTGCCTTTAGTCTCGAGGCAA
CTTAGACAACTGAGTATTGATCTGAGCACAGCAGGGTGTGAGCTGTTTGAAGATACTGGGGTTGGGGGTG
AAGAAACTGCAGAGGACTAACTGGGCTGAGACCCAGTGGCAATGTTTTAGGGCCTAAGGAATGCCTCTGA
AAATCTAGATGGACAACTTTGACTTTGAGAAAAGAGAGGTGGAAATGAGGAAAATGACTTTTCTTTATTA
GATTTCGGTAGAAAGAACTTTCATCTTTCCCCTATTTTTGTTATTCGTTTTAAAACATCTATCTGGAGGC
AGGACAAGTATGGCCATTAAAAAGATGCAGGCAGAAGGCATATATTGGCTCAGTCAAAGTGGGGAACTTT
GGTGGCCAAACATACATTGCTAAGGCTATTCCTATATCAGCTGGACACATATAAAATGCTGCTAATGCTT
CATTACAAACTTATATCCTTTAATTCCAGATGGGGGCAAAGTATGTCCAGGGGTGAGGAACAATTGAAAC
ATTTGGGCTGGAGTAGATTTTGAAAGTCAGCTCTGTGTGTGTGTGTGTGTGTGTGTGTGTGTGTGNNCGC
GCACGTGTGTTTGTGTGTGTGTGAGAGCGTGTGTTTCTTTTAACGTTTTCAGCCTACAGCATACAGGGTT
CATGGTGGCAAGAAGATAACAAGATTTAAATTATGGCCAGTGACTAGTGCTGCAAGAAGAACAACTACCT
GCATTTAATGGGAAAGCAAAATCTCAGGCTTTGAGGGAAGTTAACATAGGCTTGATTCTGGGTGGAAGCT
GGGTGTGTAGTTATCTGGAGGCCAGGCTGGAGCTCTCAGCTCACTATGGGTTCATCTTTATTGTCTCCTT
TCATCTCAACAGGCTAAGAATCTTCTCTGTGGCTTTTACGGCCGCCATGCGGAGCTGCGCTTCTTGGACC
TGGTTCCTTCTTTGCAGTTGGACCCGGCCCAGATCTACAGGGTCACTTGGTTCATCTCCTGGAGCCCCTG
CTTCTCCTGGGGCTGTGCCGGGGAAGTGCGTGCGTTCCTTCAGGAGAACACACACGTGAGACTGCGCATC
TTCGCTGCCCGCATCTATGATTACGACCCCCTATATAAGGAGGCGCTGCAAATGCTGCGGGATGCTGGGG
CCCAAGTCTCCATCATGACCTACGATGAATTTAAGCACTGCTGGGACACCTTTGTGGACCACCAGGGATG
TCCCTTCCAGCCCTGGGATGGACTAGATGAGCACAGCCAAGCCCTGAGTGGGAGGCTGCGGGCCATTCTC
CAGAATCAGGGAAACGGAAGCGGCAGCGAGACTCCCGGGACCTCAGAGTCCGCCACACCCGAAAGTGATA
AAAAGTATTCTATTGGTTTAGCCATCGGCACTAATTCCGTTGGATGGGCTGTCATAACCGATGAATACAA
AGTACCTTCAAAGAAATTTAAGGTGTTGGGGAACACAGACCGTCATTCGATTAAAAAGAATCTTATCGGT
GCCCTCCTATTCGATAGTGGCGAAACGGCAGAGGCGACTCGCCTGAAACGAACCGCTCGGAGAAGGTATA
CACGTCGCAAGAACCGAATATGTTACTTACAAGAAATTTTTAGCAATGAGATGGCCAAAGTTGACGATTC
TTTCTTTCACCGTTTGGAAGAGTCCTTCCTTGTCGAAGAGGACAAGAAACATGAACGGCACCCCATCTTT
GGAAACATAGTAGATGAGGTGGCATATCATGAAAAGTACCCAACGATTTATCACCTCAGAAAAAAGCTAG
TTGACTCAACTGATAAAGCGGACCTGAGGTTAATCTACTTGGCTCTTGCCCATATGATAAAGTTCCGTGG
GCACTTTCTCATTGAGGGTGATCTAAATCCGGACAACTCGGATGTCGACAAACTGTTCATCCAGTTAGTA
CAAACCTATAATCAGTTGTTTGAAGAGAACCCTATAAATGCAAGTGGCGTGGATGCGAAGGCTATTCTTA
GCGCCCGCCTCTCTAAATCCCGACGGCTAGAAAACCTGATCGCACAATTACCCGGAGAGAAGAAAAATGG
GTTGTTCGGTAACCTTATAGCGCTCTCACTAGGCCTGACACCAAATTTTAAGTCGAACTTCGACTTAGCT
GAAGATGCCAAATTGCAGCTTAGTAAGGACACGTACGATGACGATCTCGACAATCTACTGGCACAAATTG
GAGATCAGTATGCGGACTTATTTTTGGCTGCCAAAAACCTTAGCGATGCAATCCTCCTATCTGACATACT
GAGAGTTAATACTGAGATTACCAAGGCGCCGTTATCCGCTTCAATGATCAAAAGGTACGATGAACATCAC
CAAGACTTGACACTTCTCAAGGCCCTAGTCCGTCAGCAACTGCCTGAGAAATATAAGGAAATATTCTTTG
ATCAGTCGAAAAACGGGTACGCAGGTTATATTGACGGCGGAGCGAGTCAAGAGGAATTCTACAAGTTTAT
CAAACCCATATTAGAGAAGATGGATGGGACGGAAGAGTTGCTTGTAAAACTCAATCGCGAAGATCTACTG
CGAAAGCAGCGGACTTTCGACAACGGTAGCATTCCACATCAAATCCACTTAGGCGAATTGCATGCTATAC
TTAGAAGGCAGGAGGATTTTTATCCGTTCCTCAAAGACAATCGTGAAAAGATTGAGAAAATCCTAACCTT
TCGCATACCTTACTATGTGGGACCCCTGGCCCGAGGGAACTCTCGGTTCGCATGGATGACAAGAAAGTCC
GAAGAAACGATTACTCCATGGAATTTTGAGGAAGTTGTCGATAAAGGTGCGTCAGCTCAATCGTTCATCG
AGAGGATGACCAACTTTGACAAGAATTTACCGAACGAAAAAGTATTGCCTAAGCACAGTTTACTTTACGA
GTATTTCACAGTGTACAATGAACTCACGAAAGTTAAGTATGTCACTGAGGGCATGCGTAAACCCGCCTTT
CTAAGCGGAGAACAGAAGAAAGCAATAGTAGATCTGTTATTCAAGACCAACCGCAAAGTGACAGTTAAGC
AATTGAAAGAGGACTACTTTAAGAAAATTGAATGCTTCGATTCTGTCGAGATCTCCGGGGTAGAAGATCG
ATTTAATGCGTCACTTGGTACGTATCATGACCTCCTAAAGATAATTAAAGATAAGGACTTCCTGGATAAC
GAAGAGAATGAAGATATCTTAGAAGATATAGTGTTGACTCTTACCCTCTTTGAAGATCGGGAAATGATTG
AGGAAAGACTAAAAACATACGCTCACCTGTTCGACGATAAGGTTATGAAACAGTTAAAGAGGCGTCGCTA
TACGGGCTGGGGACGATTGTCGCGGAAACTTATCAACGGGATAAGAGACAAGCAAAGTGGTAAAACTATT
CTCGATTTTCTAAAGAGCGACGGCTTCGCCAATAGGAACTTTATGCAGCTGATCCATGATGACTCTTTAA
CCTTCAAAGAGGATATACAAAAGGCACAGGTTTCCGGACAAGGGGACTCATTGCACGAACATATTGCGAA
TCTTGCTGGTTCGCCAGCCATCAAAAAGGGCATACTCCAGACAGTCAAAGTAGTGGATGAGCTAGTTAAG
GTCATGGGACGTCACAAACCGGAAAACATTGTAATCGAGATGGCACGCGAAAATCAAACGACTCAGAAGG
GGCAAAAAAACAGTCGAGAGCGGATGAAGAGAATAGAAGAGGGTATTAAAGAACTGGGCAGCCAGATCTT
AAAGGAGCATCCTGTGGAAAATACCCAATTGCAGAACGAGAAACTTTACCTCTATTACCTACAAAATGGA
AGGGACATGTATGTTGATCAGGAACTGGACATAAACCGTTTATCTGATTACGACGTCGATCACATTGTAC
CCCAATCCTTTTTGAAGGACGATTCAATCGACAATAAAGTGCTTACACGCTCGGATAAGAACCGAGGGAA
AAGTGACAATGTTCCAAGCGAGGAAGTCGTAAAGAAAATGAAGAACTATTGGCGGCAGCTCCTAAATGCG
AAACTGATAACGCAAAGAAAGTTCGATAACTTAACTAAAGCTGAGAGGGGTGGCTTGTCTGAACTTGACA
AGGCCGGATTTATTAAACGTCAGCTCGTGGAAACCCGCCAAATCACAAAGCATGTTGCACAGATACTAGA
TTCCCGAATGAATACGAAATACGACGAGAACGATAAGCTGATTCGGGAAGTCAAAGTAATCACTTTAAAG
TCAAAATTGGTGTCGGACTTCAGAAAGGATTTTCAATTCTATAAAGTTAGGGAGATAAATAACTACCACC
ATGCGCACGACGCTTATCTTAATGCCGTCGTAGGGACCGCACTCATTAAGAAATACCCGAAGCTAGAAAG
TGAGTTTGTGTATGGTGATTACAAAGTTTATGACGTCCGTAAGATGATCGCGAAAAGCGAACAGGAGATA
GGCAAGGCTACAGCCAAATACTTCTTTTATTCTAACATTATGAATTTCTTTAAGACGGAAATCACTCTGG
CAAACGGAGAGATACGCAAACGACCTTTAATTGAAACCAATGGGGAGACAGGTGAAATCGTATGGGATAA
GGGCCGGGACTTCGCGACGGTGAGAAAAGTTTTGTCCATGCCCCAAGTCAACATAGTAAAGAAAACTGAG
GTGCAGACCGGAGGGTTTTCAAAGGAATCGATTCTTCCAAAAAGGAATAGTGATAAGCTCATCGCTCGTA
AAAAGGACTGGGACCCGAAAAAGTACGGTGGCTTCGATAGCCCTACAGTTGCCTATTCTGTCCTAGTAGT
GGCAAAAGTTGAGAAGGGAAAATCCAAGAAACTGAAGTCAGTCAAAGAATTATTGGGGATAACGATTATG
GAGCGCTCGTCTTTTGAAAAGAACCCCATCGACTTCCTTGAGGCGAAAGGTTACAAGGAAGTAAAAAAGG
ATCTCATAATTAAACTACCAAAGTATAGTCTGTTTGAGTTAGAAAATGGCCGAAAACGGATGTTGGCTAG
CGCCGGAGAGCTTCAAAAGGGGAACGAACTCGCACTACCGTCTAAATACGTGAATTTCCTGTATTTAGCG
TCCCATTACGAGAAGTTGAAAGGTTCACCTGAAGATAACGAACAGAAGCAACTTTTTGTTGAGCAGCACA
AACATTATCTCGACGAAATCATAGAGCAAATTTCGGAATTCAGTAAGAGAGTCATCCTAGCTGATGCCAA
TCTGGACAAAGTATTAAGCGCATACAACAAGCACAGGGATAAACCCATACGTGAGCAGGCGGAAAATATT
ATCCATTTGTTTACTCTTACCAACCTCGGCGCTCCAGCCGCATTCAAGTATTTTGACACAACGATAGATC
GCAAACGATACACTTCTACCAAGGAGGTGCTAGACGCGACACTGATTCACCAATCCATCACGGGATTATA
TGAAACTCGGATAGATTTGTCACAGCTTGGGGGTGACTCTGGTGGTTCTACTAATCTGTCAGATATTATT
GAAAAGGAGACCGGTAAGCAACTGGTTATCCAGGAATCCATCCTCATGCTCCCAGAGGAGGTGGAAGAAG
TCATTGGGAACAAGCCGGAAAGCGATATACTCGTGCACACCGCCTACGACGAGAGCACCGACGAGAATGT
CATGCTTCTGACTAGCGACGCCCCTGAATACAAGCCTTGGGCTCTGGTCATACAGGATAGCAACGGTGAG
AACAAGATTAAGATGCTCTCTGGTGGTTCTCCCAAGAAGAAGAGGAAAGTCTAACCGGTCATCATCACCA
TCACCATTGAGTTTAAACCCGCTGATCAGCCTCGACTGTGCCTTCTAGTTGCCAGCCATCTGTTGTTTGC
CCCTCCCCCGTGCCTTCCTTGACCCTGGAAGGTGCCACTCCCACTGTCCTTTCCTAATAAAATGAGGAAA
TTGCATCGCATTGTCTGAGTAGGTGTCATTCTATTCTGGGGGGTGGGGTGGGGCAGGACAGCAAGGGGGA
GGATTGGGAAGACAATAGCAGGCATGCTGGGGATGCGGTGGGCTCTATGGCTTCTGAGGCGGAAAGAACC
AGCTGGGGCTCGATACCGTCGACCTCTAGCTAGAGCTTGGCGTAATCATGGTCATAGCTGTTTCCTGTGT
GAAATTGTTATCCGCTCACAATTCCACACAACATACGAGCCGGAAGCATAAAGTGTAAAGCCTAGGGTGC
CTAATGAGTGAGCTAACTCACATTAATTGCGTTGCGCTCACTGCCCGCTTTCCAGTCGGGAAACCTGTCG
TGCCAGCTGCATTAATGAATCGGCCAACGCGCGGGGAGAGGCGGTTTGCGTATTGGGCGCTCTTCCGCTT
CCTCGCTCACTGACTCGCTGCGCTCGGTCGTTCGGCTGCGGCGAGCGGTATCAGCTCACTCAAAGGCGGT
AATACGGTTATCCACAGAATCAGGGGATAACGCAGGAAAGAACATGTGAGCAAAAGGCCAGCAAAAGGCC
AGGAACCGTAAAAAGGCCGCGTTGCTGGCGTTTTTCCATAGGCTCCGCCCCCCTGACGAGCATCACAAAA
ATCGACGCTCAAGTCAGAGGTGGCGAAACCCGACAGGACTATAAAGATACCAGGCGTTTCCCCCTGGAAG
CTCCCTCGTGCGCTCTCCTGTTCCGACCCTGCCGCTTACCGGATACCTGTCCGCCTTTCTCCCTTCGGGA
AGCGTGGCGCTTTCTCATAGCTCACGCTGTAGGTATCTCAGTTCGGTGTAGGTCGTTCGCTCCAAGCTGG
GCTGTGTGCACGAACCCCCCGTTCAGCCCGACCGCTGCGCCTTATCCGGTAACTATCGTCTTGAGTCCAA
CCCGGTAAGACACGACTTATCGCCACTGGCAGCAGCCACTGGTAACAGGATTAGCAGAGCGAGGTATGTA
GGCGGTGCTACAGAGTTCTTGAAGTGGTGGCCTAACTACGGCTACACTAGAAGAACAGTATTTGGTATCT
GCGCTCTGCTGAAGCCAGTTACCTTCGGAAAAAGAGTTGGTAGCTCTTGATCCGGCAAACAAACCACCGC
TGGTAGCGGTGGTTTTTTTGTTTGCAAGCAGCAGATTACGCGCAGAAAAAAAGGATCTCAAGAAGATCCT
TTGATCTTTTCTACGGGGTCTGACGCTCAGTGGAACGAAAACTCACGTTAAGGGATTTTGGTCATGAGAT
TATCAAAAAGGATCTTCACCTAGATCCTTTTAAATTAAAAATGAAGTTTTAAATCAATCTAAAGTATATA
TGAGTAAACTTGGTCTGACAGTTACCAATGCTTAATCAGTGAGGCACCTATCTCAGCGATCTGTCTATTT
CGTTCATCCATAGTTGCCTGACTCCCCGTCGTGTAGATAACTACGATACGGGAGGGCTTACCATCTGGCC
CCAGTGCTGCAATGATACCGCGAGACCCACGCTCACCGGCTCCAGATTTATCAGCAATAAACCAGCCAGC
CGGAAGGGCCGAGCGCAGAAGTGGTCCTGCAACTTTATCCGCCTCCATCCAGTCTATTAATTGTTGCCGG
GAAGCTAGAGTAAGTAGTTCGCCAGTTAATAGTTTGCGCAACGTTGTTGCCATTGCTACAGGCATCGTGG
TGTCACGCTCGTCGTTTGGTATGGCTTCATTCAGCTCCGGTTCCCAACGATCAAGGCGAGTTACATGATC
CCCCATGTTGTGCAAAAAAGCGGTTAGCTCCTTCGGTCCTCCGATCGTTGTCAGAAGTAAGTTGGCCGCA
GTGTTATCACTCATGGTTATGGCAGCACTGCATAATTCTCTTACTGTCATGCCATCCGTAAGATGCTTTT
CTGTGACTGGTGAGTACTCAACCAAGTCATTCTGAGAATAGTGTATGCGGCGACCGAGTTGCTCTTGCCC
GGCGTCAATACGGGATAATACCGCGCCACATAGCAGAACTTTAAAAGTGCTCATCATTGGAAAACGTTCT
TCGGGGCGAAAACTCTCAAGGATCTTACCGCTGTTGAGATCCAGTTCGATGTAACCCACTCGTGCACCCA
ACTGATCTTCAGCATCTTTTACTTTCACCAGCGTTTCTGGGTGAGCAAAAACAGGAAGGCAAAATGCCGC
AAAAAAGGGAATAAGGGCGACACGGAAATGTTGAATACTCATACTCTTCCTTTTTCAATATTATTGAAGC
ATTTATCAGGGTTATTGTCTCATGAGCGGATACATATTTGAATGTATTTAGAAAAATAAACAAATAGGGG
TTCCGCGCACATTTCCCCGAAAAGTGCCACCTGACGTCGACGGATCGGGAGATCGATCTCCCGATCCCCT
AGGGTCGACTCTCAGTACAATCTGCTCTGATGCCGCATAGTTAAGCCAGTATCTGCTCCCTGCTTGTGTG
TTGGAGGTCGCTGAG
Features (pLannotate 1.2.2; 18 found; start..end, strand, type, name):
    122..501     +  enhancer       CMV enhancer: human cytomegalovirus immediate early enhancer
    502..705     +  promoter       CMV promoter: human cytomegalovirus (CMV) immediate early promoter
    759..933     +  CDS            APOBEC3A (fragment): human cytidine deaminase (C to U editing enzyme) that efficiently edits methylated cytosines (Wang et al., 2018); human APOBEC3A; also known as hA3A; A3A
   1830..2255    +  CDS            APOBEC3A (fragment): human cytidine deaminase (C to U editing enzyme) that efficiently edits methylated cytosines (Wang et al., 2018); human APOBEC3A; also known as hA3A; A3A
   2259..2306    +  CDS            ABE(7.10) (fragment): adenine base editor comprising wild-type E. coli TadA fused to the evolved TadA*(7.10) mutant (Gaudelli et al., 2017)
   2307..6407    +  CDS            Cas9 VQR: Streptococcus pyogenes Cas9 endonuclease with the D1135V/R1335Q/T1337R mutations has an altered recognition specificity for the protospacer adjacent motif (PAM) (Kleinstiver et al., 2015)
   6420..6668    +  CDS            UGI: UNGI_BPPB2 - Experimental evidence at protein level: Swiss-Prot protein existence level 1. This protein binds specifically and reversibly to the host uracil-DNA glycosylase, preventing removal of uracil residues from PBS2 DNA by the host uracil-excision repair system. From Bacillus phage PBS2 (Bacteriophage PBS2).
   6756..6980    +  polyA_signal   bGH poly(A) signal: bovine growth hormone polyadenylation signal
   6984..7005    +  promoter       SV40 promoter (fragment): SV40 enhancer and early promoter
   7010..7026    +  misc_feature   MCS (fragment): pBluescript multiple cloning site
   7075..7091    -  protein_bind   lac operator: The lac repressor binds to the lac operator to inhibit transcription in E. coli. This inhibition can be relieved by adding lactose or isopropyl-β-D-thiogalactopyranoside (IPTG). lac repressor encoded by lacI
   7099..7129    -  promoter       lac promoter: promoter for the E. coli lac operon
   7144..7165    -  protein_bind   CAP binding site: CAP binding activates transcription in the presence of cAMP. E. coli catabolite activator protein
   7178..7270    -  CDS            lacI (fragment): lac repressor; lacI; The lac repressor binds to the lac operator to inhibit transcription in E. coli. This inhibition can be relieved by adding lactose or isopropyl-β-D-thiogalactopyranoside (IPTG).
   7453..8041    -  rep_origin     ori: high-copy-number ColE1/pMB1/pBR322/pUC origin of replication
   8212..9072    -  CDS            AmpR: β-lactamase; bla; confers resistance to ampicillin, carbenicillin, and related antibiotics
   9073..9177    -  promoter       AmpR promoter: bla
   9248..9292    -  misc_feature   bom (fragment): basis of mobility region from pBR322
