[The description below was written by a language model from this plasmid's Addgene catalogue record and pLannotate feature annotations shown in this document.]
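Description:
A3Ai-Cas9n-UGI-NLS is a 9.3 kb mammalian expression plasmid encoding a cytosine base editor. It was derived from the BE3 backbone by removing rat APOBEC1 and inserting human APOBEC3A between retained NotI and XmaI sites. It is propagated in E. coli through a high-copy ColE1/pUC-type origin and selected with ampicillin via the β-lactamase gene. Small lac promoter/operator, lacI, SV40 promoter and bom fragments in the annotation appear to be backbone remnants with no stated function.

The payload is a single fusion open reading frame driven by the CMV immediate-early enhancer and promoter and terminated by the bGH polyadenylation signal. The APOBEC3A coding sequence is annotated as two fragments separated by roughly 900 bp, which matches the recorded insertion of an L1 intron. The intron interrupts the deaminase in bacteria, preventing mutagenic expression during cloning, and is spliced out in mammalian cells to restore the full coding sequence. A short linker follows, which the annotation tool matched to a base-editor fragment, and then about 4.1 kb of Streptococcus pyogenes Cas9. The automated table labels this Cas9 as the VQR variant, but the catalogue describes it as Cas9 nickase, and the record does not confirm any altered PAM specificity. The phage PBS2 uracil DNA glycosylase inhibitor comes next and blocks excision of the uracil produced by deamination. The nuclear localization signal named in the record is not separately annotated.

No guide RNA cassette is recorded, so a guide would have to be supplied separately. The construct is used for targeted C-to-T editing in living mammalian cells, and the associated publication pairs APOBEC-Cas9 editors with a fluorescent reporter to quantify and enrich editing events.
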