Addgene plasmid #109425: A3Ai-Cas9n-UGI-NLS
Purpose: Expresses human APOBEC3A containing an L1 intron fused to Cas9n, Uracil DNA Glycosylase Inhibitor, with a nuclear localization signal.
Depositing lab: Reuben Harris. Depositing organization: University of Minnesota. Publication: A fluorescent reporter for quantification and enrichment of DNA editing by APOBEC-Cas9 or cleavage by Cas9 in living cells. St Martin A, Salamango D, Serebrenik A, Shaban N, Brown WL, Donati F, Munagala U, Conticello SG, Harris RS. Nucleic Acids Res. 2018 May 9. pii: 4994269. doi: 10.1093/nar/gky332. PubMed 29746667.
Backbone
  Vector backbone: BE3
  Backbone manufacturer: David Liu
  Backbone size w/o insert (bp): 7825
  Total vector size (bp): 9325
  Modifications to backbone: Removed rat APOBEC1 and replaced with human APOBEC3A
  Vector type: Mammalian Expression, CRISPR
Growth in bacteria
  Bacterial resistance: Ampicillin, 100 μg/mL
  Growth temperature: 37°C
  Growth strain: DH5alpha
  Copy number: Unknown
Gene/Insert
  Gene/Insert name: Apolipoprotein B mRNA Editing Enzyme, Catalytic Polypeptide-Like 3A (alt names: APOBEC3A; A3A)
  Species: H. sapiens (human)
  Insert size (bp): 1500
  Mutation: Insertion of an L1 intron into the coding sequence of A3A to prevent mutation in E. coli
  Entrez Gene: APOBEC3A
  Promoter: CMV
  Cloning method: Restriction Enzyme; 5′ cloning site Not1 (not destroyed); 3′ cloning site XmaI (not destroyed)
  Sequencing primers: 5′ CGTGTACGGTGGGAGGTCTA; 3′ CAAAGAAGGAACCAGGTCCA
Terms and licenses: Academic/Nonprofit Terms; Industry Terms: Not Available to Industry
How to cite: A3Ai-Cas9n-UGI-NLS was a gift from Reuben Harris (Addgene plasmid # 109425 ; http://n2t.net/addgene:109425 ; RRID:Addgene_109425)
